Addgene plasmid #55441: mCerulean3-PTK2-C-10
Purpose: Localization: FAK/Focal Adhesions, Excitation: 433, Emission: 475
Depositing lab: Michael Davidson. Depositing organization: Florida State University, Tallahassee. Publication: An improved cerulean fluorescent protein with enhanced brightness and reduced reversible photoswitching. Markwardt ML, Kremers GJ, Kraft CA, Ray K, Cranfill PJ, Wilson KA, Day RN, Wachter RM, Davidson MW, Rizzo MA. PLoS One. 2011 . 6(3):e17896. 10.1371/journal.pone.0017896 PubMed 21479270.
Backbone
  Vector backbone: mCerulean3-C1
  Backbone size w/o insert (bp): 4750
  Vector type: Mammalian Expression
  Selectable markers: Neomycin (select with G418)
Growth in bacteria
  Bacterial resistance: Kanamycin, 50 μg/mL
  Growth temperature: 37°C
  Growth strain: DH5alpha
  Copy number: High Copy
Gene/Insert
  Gene/Insert name: PTK2 (alt name: AB209083.1)
  Species: H. sapiens (human)
  Entrez Gene: PTK2 (a.k.a. FADK, FADK 1, FAK, FAK1, FRNK, PPP1R71, p125FAK, pp125FAK)
  Promoter: CMV
  Tag / fusion protein: mCerulean3 (N terminal on backbone)
  Cloning method: Unknown
  Sequencing primers: 5′ CMV-F; 3′ SV40pA-R
Terms and licenses: Academic/Nonprofit Terms; Industry Terms: Not Available to Industry
Depositor comments: . Excitation = 433; Emission = 475
How to cite: mCerulean3-PTK2-C-10 was a gift from Michael Davidson (Addgene plasmid # 55441 ; http://n2t.net/addgene:55441 ; RRID:Addgene_55441)
