[The description below was written by a language model from this plasmid's Addgene catalogue record.]
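Description:
mCerulean3-PTK2-C-10 is a mammalian expression plasmid built on the mCerulean3-C1 backbone (about 4.75 kb without the insert), a C1-style fluorescent protein fusion vector. It is maintained in E. coli as a high-copy plasmid under kanamycin selection, and it carries a neomycin resistance marker so that transfected mammalian cells can be selected with G418. No feature table accompanies the record, so details such as the specific origin of replication or the promoter driving the resistance cassette are not stated. The listed 3′ sequencing primer implies an SV40 polyadenylation signal downstream of the insert.

The payload is human PTK2, which encodes focal adhesion kinase (FAK), expressed from the CMV promoter for strong constitutive transcription in mammalian cells. The backbone supplies mCerulean3 at the N terminus, so the product is a fusion with the fluorescent protein preceding FAK. The "C-10" in the name probably denotes the C-type fusion orientation and a 10-residue linker, but the record does not confirm this, and the cloning method is listed as unknown. mCerulean3 is a cyan fluorescent protein engineered for greater brightness and reduced reversible photoswitching compared with earlier Cerulean variants. The record gives its excitation as 433 nm and its emission as 475 nm.

The stated purpose is localization. Because FAK concentrates at focal adhesions, the fusion serves as a cyan marker of these structures in live or fixed cells. It can be used to image adhesion distribution and dynamics, and it can be combined with other fluorescent protein fusions of different colours.
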