>Addgene plasmid #55441 | mCerulean3-PTK2-C-10 | depositor partial sequence | sequence record 85846 | insert sequence
ATCCGCTAGCGCTACCGGTCGCCACCATGGTGAGCAAGGGCGAGGAGCTGTTCACCGGGGTGGTGCCCAT
CCTGGTCGAGCTGGACGGCGACGTAAACGGCCACAAGTTCAGCGTGTCCGGCGAGGGCGAGGGCGATGCC
ACCTACGGCAAGCTGACCCTGAAGTTCATCTGCACCACCGGCAAGCTGCCCGTGCCCTGGCCCACCCTCG
TGACCACCCTGAGCTGGGGCGTGCAGTGCTTCGCCCGCTACCCCGACCACATGAAGCAGCACGACTTCTT
CAAGTCCGCCATGCCCGAAGGCTACGTCCAGGAGCGCACCATCTTCTTCAAGGACGACGGCAACTACAAG
ACCCGCGCCGAGGTGAAGTTCGAGGGCGACACCCTGGTGAACCGCATCGAGCTGAAGGGCATCGACTTCA
AGGAGGACGGCAACATCCTGGGGCACAAGCTGGAGTACAACGCCATCCACGGCAACGTCTATATCACCGC
CGACAAGCAGAAGAACGGCATCAAGGCCAACTTCGGCCTCAACTGCAACATCGAGGACGGCAGCGTGCAG
CTCGCCGACCACTACCAGCAGAACACCCCCATCGGCGACGGCCCCGTGCTGCTGCCCGACAACCACTACC
TGAGCACCCAGTCCAAGCTGAGCAAAGACCCCAACGAGAAGCGCGATCACATGGTCCTGCTGGAGTTCGT
GACCGCCGCCGGGATCACTCTCGGCATGGACGAGCTGTACAAGTCCGGACTCAGATCTAGCGGTGGCAGT
GGAGCAGCTGCTTACCTTGACCCCAACTTGAATCACACACCAAATTCGAGTACTAAGACTCACCTGGGTA
CTGGTATGGAACGTTCTCCTGGTGCAATGGAGCGAGTATTAAAGGTCTTTCATTATTTTGAAAGCAATAG
TGAGCCAACCACCTGGGCCAGTATTATCAGGCATGGAGATGCTACTGATGTCAGGGGCATCATTCAGAAG
ATAGTGGACAGTCACAAAGTAAAGCATGTGGCCTGCTATGGATTCCGCCTCAGTCACCTGCGGTCAGAGG
AGGTTCACTGGCTTCACGTGGATATGGGCGTCTCCAGTGTGAGGGAGAAGTATGAGCTTGCTCACCCACC
AGAGGAGTGGAAATATGAATTGAGAATTCGTTATTTGCCAAAAGGATTTCTAAACCAGTTTACTGAAGAT
AAGCCAACTTTGAATTTCTTCTATCAACAGGTGAAGAGCGATTATATGTTAGAGATAGCTGATCAAGTGG
ACCAGGAAATTGCTTTGAAGTTGGGTTGTCTAGAAATACGGCGATCATACTGGGAGATGCGGGGCAATGC
ACTAGAAAAGAAGTCTAACTATGAAGTATTAGAAAAAGATGTTGGTTTAAAGCGATTTTTTCCTAAGAGT
TTACTGGATTCTGTCAAGGCCAAAACACTAAGAAAACTGATCCAACAAACATTTAGACAATTTGCCAACC
TTAATAGAGAAGAAAGTATTCTGAAATTCTTTGAGATCCTGTCTCCAGTCTACAGATTTGATAAGGAATG
CTTCAAGTGTGCTCTTGGTTCAAGCTGGATTATTTCAGTGGAACTGGCAATCGGCCCAGAAGAAGGAATC
AGTTACCTAACGGACAAGGGCTGCAATCCCACACATCTTGCTGACTTCACTCAAGTGCAAACCATTCAGT
ATTCAAACAGTGAAGACAAGGACAGAAAAGGAATGCTACAACTAAAAATAGCAGGTGCACCCGAGCCTCT
GACAGTGACGGCACCATCCCTAACCATTGCGGAGAATATGGCTGACCTAATAGATGGGTACTGCCGGCTG
GTGAATGGAACCTCGCAGTCATTTATCATCAGACCTCAGAAAGAAGGTGAACGGGCTTTGCCATCAATAC
CAAAGTTGGCCAACAGCGAAAAGCAAGGCATGCGGACACACGCCGTCTCTGTGTCAGAAACAGATGATTA
TGCTGAGATTATAGATGAAGAAGATACTTACACCATGCCCTCAACCAGGGATTATGAGATTCAAAGAGAA
AGAATAGAACTTGGACGATGTATTGGAGAAGGCCAATTTGGAGATGTACATCAAGGCATTTATATGAGTC
CAGAGAATCCAGCTTTGGCGGTTGCAATTAAAACATGTAAAAACTGTACTTCGGACAGCGTGAGAGAGAA
ATTTCTTCAAGAAGCCTTAACAATGCGTCAGTTTGACCATCCTCATATTGTGAAGCTGATTGGAGTCATC
ACAGAGAATCCTGTCTGGATAATCATGGAGCTGTGCACACTTGGAGAGCTGAGGTCATTTTTGCAAGTAA
GGAAATACAGTTTGGATCTAGCATCTTTGATCCTGTATGCCTATCAGCTTAGTACAGCTCTTGCATATCT
AGAGAGCAAAAGATTTGTACACAGGGACATTGCTGCTCGGAATGTTCTGGTGTCCTCAAATGATTGTGTA
AAATTAGGAGACTTTGGATTATCCCGATATATGGAAGATAGTACTTACTACAAAGCTTCCAAAGGAAAAT
TGCCTATTAAATGGATGGCTCCAGAGTCAATCAATTTTCGACGTTTTACCTCAGCTAGTGACGTATGGAT
GTTTGGTGTGTGTATGTGGGAGATACTGATGCATGGTGTGAAGCCTTTTCAAGGAGTGAAGAACAATGAT
GTAATCGGTCGAATTGAAAATGGGGAAAGATTACCAATGCCTCCAAATTGTCCTCCTACCCTCTACAGCC
TTATGACGAAATGCTGGGCCTATGACCCCAGCAGGCGGCCCAGGTTTACTGAACTTAAAGCTCAGCTCAG
CACAATCCTGGAGGAAGAGAAGGCTCAGCAAGAAGAGCGCATGAGGATGGAGTCCAGAAGACAGGCCACA
GTGTCCTGGGACTCCGGAGGGTCTGATGAAGCACCGCCCAAGCCCAGCAGACCGGGTTATCCCAGTCCGA
GGTCCAGCGAAGGATTTTATCCCAGCCCACAGCACATGGTACAAACCAATCATTACCAGGTTTCTGGCTA
CCCTGGTTCACATGGAATCACAGCCATGGCTGGCAGCATCTATCCAGGTCAGGCATCTCTTTTGGACCAA
ACAGATTCATGGAATCATAGACCTCAGGAGATAGCAATGTGGCAGCCCAATGTGGAGGACTCTACAGTAT
TGGACCTGCGAGGGATTGGGCAAGTGTTGCCAACCCATCTGATGGAAGAGCGTCTAATCCGACAGCAACA
GGAAATGGAAGAAGATCAGCGCTGGCTGGAAAAAGAGGAAAGATTTCTGAAACCTGATGTGAGACTCTCT
CGAGGCAGTATTGACAGGGAGGATGGAAGTCTTCAGGGTCCGATTGGAAACCAACATATATATCAGCCTG
TGGGTAAACCAGATCCTGCAGCTCCACCAAAGAAACCGCCTCGCCCTGGAGCTCCCGGTCATCTGGGAAG
CCTTGCCAGCCTCAGCAGCCCTGCTGACAGCTACAACGAGGGTGTCAAGCCATGGAGGCTTCAGCCCCAG
GAAATCAGCCCCCCTCCTACTGCCAACCTGGACCGGTCGAATGATAAGGTGTACGAGAATGTGACGGGCC
TGGTGAAAGCTGTCATCGAGATGTCCAGTAAAATCCAGCCAGCCCCACCAGAGGAGTATGTCCCTATGGT
GAAGGAAGTCGGCTTGGCCCTGAGGACATTATTGGCCACTGTGGATGAGACCATTCCCCTCCTACCAGCC
AGCACCCACCGAGAGATTGAGATGGCACAGAAGCTATTGAACTCTGACCTGGGTGAGCTCATCAACAAGA
TGAAACTGGCCCAGCAGTATGTCATGACCAGCCTCCAGCAAGAGTACAAAAAGCAAATGCTGACTGCTGC
TCACGCCCTGGCTGTGGATGCCAAAAACTTACTCGATGTCATTGACCAAGCAAGACTGAAAATGCTTGGG
CAGACGAGACCACACTGAGGATCCACCGGATCTAGATAACTGATCATAATCAGCC
