>Addgene plasmid #55441 | mCerulean3-PTK2-C-10 | addgene partial sequence | sequence record 112450 | EGFP-C 5'-CATGGTCCTGCTGGAGTTCGTG-3'
TCCGGACTCAGATCTAGCGGTGGCAGTGGAGCAGCTGCTTACCTTGACCCCAACTTGAATCACACACCAA
ATTCGAGTACTAAGACTCACCTGGGTACTGGTATGGAACGTTCTCCTGGTGCAATGGAGCGAGTATTAAA
GGTCTTTCATTATTTTGAAAGCAATAGTGAGCCAACCACCTGGGCCAGTATTATCAGGCATGGAGATGCT
ACTGATGTCAGGGGCATCATTCAGAAGATAGTGGACAGTCACAAAGTAAAGCATGTGGCCTGCTATGGAT
TCCGCCTCAGTCACCTGCGGTCAGAGGAGGTTCACTGGCTTCACGTGGATATGGGCGTCTCCAGTGTGAG
GGAGAAGTATGAGCTTGCTCACCCACCAGAGGAGTGGAAATATGAATTGAGAATTCGTTATTTGCCAAAA
GGATTTCTAAACCAGTTTACTGAAGATAAGCCAACTTTGA
